>Addgene plasmid #187583 | pcDNA5-FRT/TO-3*Flag-APEX2 C-term PML | addgene full sequence | sequence record 367945 | Addgene NGS Result
GACGGATCGGGAGATCTCCCGATCCCCTATGGTGCACTCTCAGTACAATCTGCTCTGATGCCGCATAGTT
AAGCCAGTATCTGCTCCCTGCTTGTGTGTTGGAGGTCGCTGAGTAGTGCGCGAGCAAAATTTAAGCTACA
ACAAGGCAAGGCTTGACCGACAATTGCATGAAGAATCTGCTTAGGGTTAGGCGTTTTGCGCTGCTTCGCG
ATGTACGGGCCAGATATACGCGTTGACATTGATTATTGACTAGTTATTAATAGTAATCAATTACGGGGTC
ATTAGTTCATAGCCCATATATGGAGTTCCGCGTTACATAACTTACGGTAAATGGCCCGCCTGGCTGACCG
CCCAACGACCCCCGCCCATTGACGTCAATAATGACGTATGTTCCCATAGTAACGCCAATAGGGACTTTCC
ATTGACGTCAATGGGTGGAGTATTTACGGTAAACTGCCCACTTGGCAGTACATCAAGTGTATCATATGCC
AAGTACGCCCCCTATTGACGTCAATGACGGTAAATGGCCCGCCTGGCATTATGCCCAGTACATGACCTTA
TGGGACTTTCCTACTTGGCAGTACATCTACGTATTAGTCATCGCTATTACCATGGTGATGCGGTTTTGGC
AGTACATCAATGGGCGTGGATAGCGGTTTGACTCACGGGGATTTCCAAGTCTCCACCCCATTGACGTCAA
TGGGAGTTTGTTTTGGCACCAAAATCAACGGGACTTTCCAAAATGTCGTAACAACTCCGCCCCATTGACG
CAAATGGGCGGTAGGCGTGTACGGTGGGAGGTCTATATAAGCAGAGCTCTCCCTATCAGTGATAGAGATC
TCCCTATCAGTGATAGAGATCGTCGACGAGCTCGTTTAGTGAACCGTCAGATCGCCTGGAGACGCCATCC
ACGCTGTTTTGACCTCCATAGAAGACACCGGGACCGATCCAGCCTCCGGACTCTAGCGTTTAAACTTAAG
CTTTAGACAAGTTTGTACAAAAAAGTTGGCATGGAGCCTGCACCCGCCCGATCTCCGAGGCCCCAGCAGG
ACCCCGCCCGGCCCCAGGAGCCCACCATGCCTCCCCCCGAGACCCCCTCTGAAGGCCGCCAGCCCAGCCC
CAGCCCCAGCCCTACAGAGCGAGCCCCCGCTTCGGAGGAGGAGTTCCAGTTTCTGCGCTGCCAGCAATGC
CAGGCGGAAGCCAAGTGCCCGAAGCTGCTGCCTTGTCTGCACACGCTGTGCTCAGGATGCCTGGAGGCGT
CGGGCATGCAGTGCCCCATCTGCCAGGCGCCCTGGCCCCTAGGTGCAGACACACCCGCCCTGGATAACGT
CTTTTTCGAGAGTCTGCAGCGGCGCCTGTCGGTGTACCGGCAGATTGTGGATGCGCAGGCTGTGTGCACC
CGCTGCAAAGAGTCGGCCGACTTCTGGTGCTTTGAGTGCGAGCAGCTCCTCTGCGCCAAGTGCTTCGAGG
CACACCAGTGGTTCCTCAAGCACGAGGCCCGGCCCCTAGCAGAGCTGCGCAACCAGTCGGTGCGTGAGTT
CCTGGACGGCACCCGCAAGACCAACAACATCTTCTGCTCCAACCCCAACCACCGCACCCCTACGCTGACC
AGCATCTACTGCCGAGGATGTTCCAAGCCGCTGTGCTGCTCGTGCGCGCTCCTTGACAGCAGCCACAGTG
ATCTCAAGTGCGACATCAGCGCAGAGATCCAGCAGCGACAGGAGGAGCTGGACGCCATGACGCAGGCGCT
GCAGGAGCAGGATAGTGCCTTTGGCGCGGTTCACGCGCAGATGCACGCGGCTGTCGGCCAGCTGGGCCGC
GCGCGTGCCGAGACCGAGGAGCTGATCCGCGAGCGCGTGCGCCAGGTGGTAGCTCACGTGCGGGCTCAGG
AGCGCGAGCTGCTGGAGGCTGTGGACGCGCGGTACCAGCGCGACTACGAGGAGATGGCCAGTCGGCTGGG
CCGCCTGGATGCTGTGCTGCAGCGCATCCGCACGGGCAGCGCGCTGGTGCAGAGGATGAAGTGCTACGCC
TCGGACCAGGAGGTGCTGGACATGCACGGTTTCCTGCGCCAGGCGCTCTGCCGCCTGCGCCAGGAGGAGC
CCCAGAGCCTGCAAGCTGCCGTGCGCACCGATGGCTTCGACGAGTTCAAGGTGCGCCTGCAGGACCTCAG
CTCTTGCATCACCCAGGGGAAAGATGCAGCTGTATCCAAGAAAGCCAGCCCAGAGGCTGCCAGCACTCCC
AGGGACCCTATTGACGTTGACCTGGATGTCTCCAATACAACGACAGCCCAGAAGAGGAAGTGCAGCCAGA
CCCAGTGCCCCAGGAAGGTCATCAAGATGGAGTCTGAGGAGGGGAAGGAGGCAAGGTTGGCTCGGAGCTC
CCCGGAGCAGCCCAGGCCCAGCACCTCCAAGGCAGTCTCACCACCCCACCTGGATGGACCGCCTAGCCCC
AGGAGCCCCGTCATAGGAAGTGAGGTCTTCCTGCCCAACAGCAACCACGTGGCCAGTGGCGCCGGGGAGG
CAGAGGAACGCGTTGTGGTGATCAGCAGCTCGGAAGACTCAGATGCCGAAAACTCGTGCATGGAGCCCAT
GGAGACCGCCGAGCCACAGTCCTCGCCAGCCCACTCCTCGCCAGCCCACTCCTCGCCAGCCCACTCCTCG
CCAGTCCAGTCTCTGCTGAGAGCACAAGGAGCCTCCAGCCTGCCCTGTGGCACATACCACCCCCCAGCTT
GGCCTCCCCACCAGCCCGCTGAGCAGGCTGCCACCCCCGATGCTGAGCCTCACAGCGAGCCTCCTGATCA
CCAGGAGCGCCCTGCCGTCCACCGTGGGATCCGCTACCTGTTGTACAGAGCACAGAGAGCCATCCGCCTT
CGCCATGCCCTCCGCTTGCACCCTCAATTGCATCGGGCCCCTATTCGGACTTGGTCTCCCCATGTGGTCC
AAGCCAGCACTCCTGCCATCACAGGGCCCCTCAACCATCCTGCCAATGCCCAGGAACATCCTGCCCAGCT
GCAAAGGGGCATCAGCCCACCCCACCGGATACGAGGGGCTGTGCGATCCCGCAGCCGCTCCCTCCGGGGC
TCCTCCCATTTATCCCAGTGGCTCAACAACTTTTTTGCCCTCCCCTTCTCCTCCATGGCTTCCCAGCTTG
ACATGTCTTCCGTGGTGGGGGCAGGGGAAGGCAGAGCCCAGACTCTTGGAGCAGTTGTTCCCCCTGGGGA
CTCTGTCAGAGGCTCCATGGAGGCCTCTCAAGTCCAAGTGCCTCTGGAAGCCTCTCCAATTACATTCCCA
CCACCCTGTGCCCCAGAAAGGCCCCCCATCAGCCCAGTCCCAGGCGCCCGTCAAGCAGGCCTCTGCCCAA
CTTTCTTGTACAAAGTGGTTGATTCTAGAGGAAAGTCTTACCCAACTGTGAGTGCTGATTACCAGGACGC
CGTTGAGAAGGCGAAGAAGAAGCTCAGAGGCTTCATCGCTGAGAAGAGATGCGCTCCTCTAATGCTCCGT
TTGGCATTCCACTCTGCTGGAACCTTTGACAAGGGCACGAAGACCGGTGGACCCTTCGGAACCATCAAGC
ACCCTGCCGAACTGGCTCACAGCGCTAACAACGGTCTTGACATCGCTGTTAGGCTTTTGGAGCCACTCAA
GGCGGAGTTCCCTATTTTGAGCTACGCCGATTTCTACCAGTTGGCTGGCGTTGTTGCCGTTGAGGTCACG
GGTGGACCTAAGGTTCCATTCCACCCTGGAAGAGAGGACAAGCCTGAGCCACCACCAGAGGGTCGCTTGC
CTGATCCCACTAAGGGTTCTGACCATTTGAGAGATGTGTTTGGCAAAGCTATGGGGCTTACTGACCAAGA
TATCGTTGCTCTATCTGGGGGTCACACTATTGGAGCTGCACACAAGGAGCGTTCTGGATTTGAGGGTCCC
TGGACCTCTAATCCTCTTATTTTCGACAACTCATACTTCACGGAGTTGTTGAGTGGTGAGAAGGAAGGTC
TCCTTCAGCTACCTTCTGACAAGGCTCTTTTGTCTGACCCTGTATTCCGCCCTCTCGTTGATAAATATGC
AGCGGACGAAGATGCCTTCTTTGCTGATTACGCTGAGGCTCACCAAAAGCTTTCCGAGCTTGGGTTTGCT
GATGCCGACTACAAAGACCATGACGGTGATTATAAAGATCATGACATCGATTACAAGGATGACGATGACA
AGTAACTCGAGTCTAGAGGGCCCGTTTAAACCCGCTGATCAGCCTCGACTGTGCCTTCTAGTTGCCAGCC
ATCTGTTGTTTGCCCCTCCCCCGTGCCTTCCTTGACCCTGGAAGGTGCCACTCCCACTGTCCTTTCCTAA
TAAAATGAGGAAATTGCATCGCATTGTCTGAGTAGGTGTCATTCTATTCTGGGGGGTGGGGTGGGGCAGG
ACAGCAAGGGGGAGGATTGGGAAGACAATAGCAGGCATGCTGGGGATGCGGTGGGCTCTATGGCTTCTGA
GGCGGAAAGAACCAGCTGGGGCTCTAGGGGGTATCCCC
[124 nt withheld, positions 4519-4642]
C
[91 nt withheld, positions 4644-4734]
AGGGTGATGGTTCACGTACCTAGAAGTTCCTATTCCGAAGTTCCTATTCTCTAGAAAGTATAGGAACTTC
CTTGGCCAAAAAGCCTGAACTCACCGCGACGTCTGTCGAGAAGTTTCTGATCGAAAAGTTCGACAGCGTC
TCCGACCTGATGCAGCTCTCGGAGGGCGAAGAATCTCGTGCTTTCAGCTTCGATGTAGGAGGGCGTGGAT
ATGTCCTGCGGGTAAATAGCTGCGCCGATGGTTTCTACAAAGATCGTTATGTTTATCGGCACTTTGCATC
GGCCGCGCTCCCGATTCCGGAAGTGCTTGACATTGGGGAGTTCAGCGAGAGCCTGACCTATTGCATCTCC
CGCCGTGCACAGGGTGTCACGTTGCAAGACCTGCCTGAAACCGAACTGCCCGCTGTTCTGCAGCCGGTCG
CGGAGGCCATGGATGCGATCGCTGCGGCCGATCTTAGCCAGACGAGCGGGTTCGGCCCATTCGGACCGCA
AGGAATCGGTCAATACACTACATGGCGTGATTTCATATGCGCGATTGCTGATCCCCATGTGTATCACTGG
CAAACTGTGATGGACGACACCGTCAGTGCGTCCGTCGCGCAGGCTCTCGATGAGCTGATGCTTTGGGCCG
AGGACTGCCCCGAAGTCCGGCACCTCGTGCACGCGGATTTCGGCTCCAACAATGTCCTGACGGACAATGG
CCGCATAACAGCGGTCATTGACTGGAGCGAGGCGATGTTCGGGGATTCCCAATACGAGGTCGCCAACATC
TTCTTCTGGAGGCCGTGGTTGGCTTGTATGGAGCAGCAGACGCGCTACTTCGAGCGGAGGCATCCGGAGC
TTGCAGGATCGCCGCGGCTCCGGGCGTATATGCTCCGCATTGGTCTTGACCAACTCTATCAGAGCTTGGT
TGACGGCAATTTCGATGATGCAGCTTGGGCGCAGGGTCGATGCGACGCAATCGTCCGATCCGGAGCCGGG
ACTGTCGGGCGTACACAAATCGCCCGCAGAAGCGCGGCCGTCTGGACCGATGGCTGTGTAGAAGTACTCG
CCGATAGTGGAAACCGACGCCCCAGCACTCGTCCGAGGGCAAAGGAATAGCACGTACTACGAGATTTCGA
TTCCACCGCCGCCTTCTATGAAAGGTTGGGCTTCGGAATCGTTTTCCGGGACGCCGGCTGGATGATCCTC
CAGCGCGGGGATCTCATGCTGGAGTTCTTCGCCCACCCCAACTTGTTTATTGCAGCTTATAATGGTTACA
AATAAAGCAATAGCATCACAAATTTCACAAATAAAGCATTTTTTTCACTGCATTCTAGTTGTGGTTTGTC
CAAACTCATCAATGTATCTTATCATGTCTGTATACCGTCGACCTCTAGCTAGAGCTTGGCGTAATCATGG
TCATAGCTGTTTCCTGTGTGAAATTGTTATCCGCTCACAATTCCACACAACATACGAGCCGGAAGCATAA
AGTGTAAAGCCTGGGGTGCCTAATGAGTGAGCTAACTCACATTAATTGCGTTGCGCTCACTGCCCGCTTT
CCAGTCGGGAAACCTGTCGTGCCAGCTGCATTAATGAATCGGCCAACGCGCGGGGAGAGGCGGTTTGCGT
ATTGGGCGCTCTTCCGCTTCCTCGCTCACTGACTCGCTGCGCTCGGTCGTTCGGCTGCGGCGAGCGGTAT
CAGCTCACTCAAAGGCGGTAATACGGTTATCCACAGAATCAGGGGATAACGCAGGAAAGAACATGTGAGC
AAAAGGCCAGCAAAAGGCCAGGAACCGTAAAAAGGCCGCGTTGCTGGCGTTTTTCCATAGGCTCCGCCCC
CCTGACGAGCATCACAAAAATCGACGCTCAAGTCAGAGGTGGCGAAACCCGACAGGACTATAAAGATACC
AGGCGTTTCCCCCTGGAAGCTCCCTCGTGCGCTCTCCTGTTCCGACCCTGCCGCTTACCGGATACCTGTC
CGCCTTTCTCCCTTCGGGAAGCGTGGCGCTTTCTCATAGCTCACGCTGTAGGTATCTCAGTTCGGTGTAG
GTCGTTCGCTCCAAGCTGGGCTGTGTGCACGAACCCCCCGTTCAGCCCGACCGCTGCGCCTTATCCGGTA
ACTATCGTCTTGAGTCCAACCCGGTAAGACACGACTTATCGCCACTGGCAGCAGCCACTGGTAACAGGAT
TAGCAGAGCGAGGTATGTAGGCGGTGCTACAGAGTTCTTGAAGTGGTGGCCTAACTACGGCTACACTAGA
AGAACAGTATTTGGTATCTGCGCTCTGCTGAAGCCAGTTACCTTCGGAAAAAGAGTTGGTAGCTCTTGAT
CCGGCAAACAAACCACCGCTGGTAGCGGTGGTTTTTTTGTTTGCAAGCAGCAGATTACGCGCAGAAAAAA
AGGATCTCAAGAAGATCCTTTGATCTTTTCTACGGGGTCTGACGCTCAGTGGAACGAAAACTCACGTTAA
GGGATTTTGGTCATGAGATTATCAAAAAGGATCTTCACCTAGATCCTTTTAAATTAAAAATGAAGTTTTA
AATCAATCTAAAGTATATATGAGTAAACTTGGTCTGACAGTTACCAATGCTTAATCAGTGAGGCACCTAT
CTCAGCGATCTGTCTATTTCGTTCATCCATAGTTGCCTGACTCCCCGTCGTGTAGATAACTACGATACGG
GAGGGCTTACCATCTGGCCCCAGTGCTGCAATGATACCGCGAGACCCACGCTCACCGGCTCCAGATTTAT
CAGCAATAAACCAGCCAGCCGGAAGGGCCGAGCGCAGAAGTGGTCCTGCAACTTTATCCGCCTCCATCCA
GTCTATTAATTGTTGCCGGGAAGCTAGAGTAAGTAGTTCGCCAGTTAATAGTTTGCGCAACGTTGTTGCC
ATTGCTACAGGCATCGTGGTGTCACGCTCGTCGTTTGGTATGGCTTCATTCAGCTCCGGTTCCCAACGAT
CAAGGCGAGTTACATGATCCCCCATGTTGTGCAAAAAAGCGGTTAGCTCCTTCGGTCCTCCGATCGTTGT
CAGAAGTAAGTTGGCCGCAGTGTTATCACTCATGGTTATGGCAGCACTGCATAATTCTCTTACTGTCATG
CCATCCGTAAGATGCTTTTCTGTGACTGGTGAGTACTCAACCAAGTCATTCTGAGAATAGTGTATGCGGC
GACCGAGTTGCTCTTGCCCGGCGTCAATACGGGATAATACCGCGCCACATAGCAGAACTTTAAAAGTGCT
CATCATTGGAAAACGTTCTTCGGGGCGAAAACTCTCAAGGATCTTACCGCTGTTGAGATCCAGTTCGATG
TAACCCACTCGTGCACCCAACTGATCTTCAGCATCTTTTACTTTCACCAGCGTTTCTGGGTGAGCAAAAA
CAGGAAGGCAAAATGCCGCAAAAAAGGGAATAAGGGCGACACGGAAATGTTGAATACTCATACTCTTCCT
TTTTCAATATTATTGAAGCATTTATCAGGGTTATTGTCTCATGAGCGGATACATATTTGAATGTATTTAG
AAAAATAAACAAATAGGGGTTCCGCGCACATTTCCCCGAAAAGTGCCACCTGACGTC
Features (pLannotate 1.2.2; 25 found; start..end, strand, type, name):
     28..80      -  misc_feature   bom (fragment): basis of mobility region from pBR322
    235..614     +  enhancer       CMV enhancer: human cytomegalovirus immediate early enhancer
    615..818     +  promoter       CMV promoter: human cytomegalovirus (CMV) immediate early promoter
    820..839     +  promoter       PLtetO-1 promoter (fragment): modified phage lambda PL promoter with tet operator sites (Lutz and Bujard, 1997)
    841..860     +  promoter       PLtetO-1 promoter (fragment): modified phage lambda PL promoter with tet operator sites (Lutz and Bujard, 1997)
    868..901     +  promoter       TRE3GV promoter (fragment): 3rd-generation Tet-responsive promoter that can be activated by binding of Tet-On® 3G, optimized for retroviral and lentiviral vectors
    988..1005    +  protein_bind   attB1 (fragment): mutant version of attB; core recombination site for the Gateway® BP reaction BP Clonase™
   1011..2615    +  CDS            PML (fragment): PML_HUMAN - Also known as MYL, PP8675, RNF71, TRIM19. Experimental evidence at protein level: Swiss-Prot protein existence level 1. Exhibits antiviral activity against both DNA and RNA viruses. The antiviral activity can involve one or several isoform(s) and can be enhanced by the permanent PML-NB-associated protein DAXX or by the recruitment of p53/TP53 within these structures. Isoform PML-4 restricts varicella zoster virus (VZV) via sequestration of virion capsids in PML-NBs thereby preventing their nuclear egress and inhibiting formation of infectious virus particles. The sumoylated isoform
   3356..3379    -  protein_bind   attB2: mutant version of attB; recombination site for the Gateway® BP reaction BP Clonase™
   3390..4136    +  CDS            APEX2: soybean ascorbate peroxidase, engineered to serve as a monomeric tag for electron microscopy and live-cell proteomics (Lam et al., 2015) more active than the original APEX due to the A134P mutation
   4137..4202    +  CDS            3xFLAG: three tandem FLAG® epitope tags, followed by an enterokinase cleavage site
   4249..4473    +  polyA_signal   bGH poly(A) signal: bovine growth hormone polyadenylation signal
   4477..4498    +  promoter       SV40 promoter (fragment): SV40 enhancer and early promoter
   4519..4752    +  rep_origin     f1 ori (fragment) (sequence partly withheld): f1 bacteriophage origin of replication; arrow indicates direction of (+) strand synthesis
   4757..4804    +  protein_bind   FRT: FLP-mediated recombination occurs in the 8-bp core sequence TCTAGAAA (Turan and Bode, 2011). FLP recombinase from the Saccharomyces cerevisiae 2μ plasmid
   4812..5834    +  CDS            HygR: hygromycin B phosphotransferase confers resistance to hygromycin
   5844..5969    +  CDS            ble (fragment): BLE_KLEPN - Experimental evidence at protein level: Swiss-Prot protein existence level 1. Binding protein with a strong affinity to the bleomycin family of antibiotics. Binds to CL990; an antimitotic-antibiotic compound. From Klebsiella pneumoniae.
   5964..6085    +  polyA_signal   SV40 poly(A) signal: SV40 polyadenylation signal
   6158..6174    -  protein_bind   lac operator: The lac repressor binds to the lac operator to inhibit transcription in E. coli. This inhibition can be relieved by adding lactose or isopropyl-β-D-thiogalactopyranoside (IPTG). lac repressor encoded by lacI
   6182..6212    -  promoter       lac promoter: promoter for the E. coli lac operon
   6227..6248    -  protein_bind   CAP binding site: CAP binding activates transcription in the presence of cAMP. E. coli catabolite activator protein
   6261..6353    -  CDS            lacI (fragment): lac repressor; lacI; The lac repressor binds to the lac operator to inhibit transcription in E. coli. This inhibition can be relieved by adding lactose or isopropyl-β-D-thiogalactopyranoside (IPTG).
   6536..7124    -  rep_origin     ori: high-copy-number ColE1/pMB1/pBR322/pUC origin of replication
   7295..8155    -  CDS            AmpR: β-lactamase; bla; confers resistance to ampicillin, carbenicillin, and related antibiotics
   8156..8260    -  promoter       AmpR promoter: bla
