[The description below was written by a language model from this plasmid's Addgene catalogue record and pLannotate feature annotations shown in this document.]
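Description:
pcDNA5-FRT/TO-3*Flag-APEX2 C-term PML is a mammalian expression plasmid of about 8.3 kb built on the pcDNA5/FRT/TO backbone, carrying human PML (TRIM19) fused at its C terminus to the engineered ascorbate peroxidase APEX2 and a 3xFLAG epitope. In bacteria it is maintained through a high-copy ColE1/pUC-type origin and selected with ampicillin via the β-lactamase gene. A fragment of the f1 origin and remnants of lac regulatory sequence are also annotated in the backbone.

Expression is driven by the CMV enhancer and immediate early promoter. This is followed by short matches that the annotation software labels as PLtetO-1 and TRE3GV fragments. These correspond to the tandem tet operator sites of the "TO" backbone, which make transcription repressible by Tet repressor and inducible with tetracycline or doxycycline in suitable host cells. The PML open reading frame was introduced by Gateway cloning and sits between attB1 and attB2. The protein match is annotated over only part of that interval, and the record does not state which PML isoform is present. APEX2 and 3xFLAG follow attB2, and the transcript ends at the bGH polyadenylation signal.

Downstream, an FRT site directly precedes a hygromycin resistance gene that has no complete promoter of its own and ends in an SV40 poly(A) signal. FLP-mediated integration into a genomic FRT landing site places the gene behind a resident promoter, so hygromycin selects for single-copy isogenic stable lines. The stated purpose is to express FLAG- and APEX2-tagged PML in mammalian cells. The associated study mapped transcripts linked to nuclear domains, which fits the use of PML to target APEX2 proximity labelling to PML nuclear bodies, with FLAG available for detection.
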