Addgene plasmid #187583: pcDNA5-FRT/TO-3*Flag-APEX2 C-term PML
Purpose: Express FLAG epitope and APEX2-tagged PML fusion protein in mammalian cells
Depositing lab: Benjamin Blencowe. Depositing organization: University of Toronto. Publication: Systematic mapping of nuclear domain-associated transcripts reveals speckles and lamina as hubs of functionally distinct retained introns. Barutcu AR, Wu M, Braunschweig U, Dyakov BJA, Luo Z, Turner KM, Durbic T, Lin ZY, Weatheritt RJ, Maass PG, Gingras AC, Blencowe BJ. Mol Cell. 2022 Mar 3;82(5):1035-1052.e9. doi: 10.1016/j.molcel.2021.12.010. Epub 2022 Feb 18. PubMed 35182477.
Backbone
  Vector backbone: pCDNA5/FRT/TO
  Backbone manufacturer: Thermofisher
  Vector type: Mammalian Expression
Growth in bacteria
  Bacterial resistance: Ampicillin, 100 μg/mL
  Growth temperature: 37°C
  Growth strain: DH5alpha
  Copy number: High Copy
Gene/Insert
  Gene/Insert name: PML
  Species: H. sapiens (human)
  Entrez Gene: PML (a.k.a. MYL, PP8675, RNF71, TRIM19)
  Promoter: CMV
  Tag / fusion protein: APEX2-FLAG (C terminal on insert)
  Cloning method: Gateway Cloning
  Sequencing primers: 5′ CMV; 3′ BGHR
Resource information
  A portion of this plasmid was derived from a plasmid made by: The cDNA Gateway entry clone for this plasmid was provided by Dr. Anne-Claude Gingras' laboratory at Lunenfeld-Tanenbaum Research Institute.
Terms and licenses: Academic/Nonprofit Terms; Industry Terms: Not Available to Industry
How to cite: pcDNA5-FRT/TO-3*Flag-APEX2 C-term PML was a gift from Benjamin Blencowe (Addgene plasmid # 187583 ; http://n2t.net/addgene:187583 ; RRID:Addgene_187583)
